>Addgene plasmid #26720 | RFP-zyxin | addgene full sequence | sequence record 229780 | Addgene NGS Result
TTCTTTCCTGCGTTATCCCCTGATTCTGTGGATAACCGTATTACCGCCATGCATTAGTTATTAATAGTAA
TCAATTACGGGGTCATTAGTTCATAGCCCATATATGGAGTTCCGCGTTACATAACTTACGGTAAATGGCC
CGCCTGGCTGACCGCCCAACGACCCCCGCCCATTGACGTCAATAATGACGTATGTTCCCATAGTAACGCC
AATAGGGACTTTCCATTGACGTCAATGGGTGGAGTATTTACGGTAAACTGCCCACTTGGCAGTACATCAA
GTGTATCATATGCCAAGTACGCCCCCTATTGACGTCAATGACGGTAAATGGCCCGCCTGGCATTATGCCC
AGTACATGACCTTATGGGACTTTCCTACTTGGCAGTACATCTACGTATTAGTCATCGCTATTACCATGGT
GATGCGGTTTTGGCAGTACATCAATGGGCGTGGATAGCGGTTTGACTCACGGGGATTTCCAAGTCTCCAC
CCCATTGACGTCAATGGGAGTTTGTTTTGGCACCAAAATCAACGGGACTTTCCAAAATGTCGTAACAACT
CCGCCCCATTGACGCAAATGGGCGGTAGGCGTGTACGGTGGGAGGTCTATATAAGCAGAGCTGGTTTAGT
GAACCGTCAGATCCGCTAGCGCTACCGGACTCAGATCTCGAGCTCAAGCTTCGAATTCCATGGCGGCCCC
CCGCCCGTCTCCCGCGATCTCCGTTTCGGTCTCGGCTCCGGCTTTTTACGCCCCGCAGAAGAAGTTCGGC
CCTGTGGTGGCCCCAAAGCCCAAAGTGAATCCCTTCCGGCCCGGGGACAGCGAGCCTCCCCCGGCACCCG
GGGCCCAGCGCGCACAGATGGGCCGGGTGGGCGAGATTCCCCCGCCGCCCCCGGAAGACTTTCCCCTGCC
TCCACCTCCCCTTGCTGGGGATGGCGACGATGCAGAGGGTGCTCTGGGAGGTGCCTTCCCGCCGCCCCCT
CCCCCGATCGAGGAATCATTTCCCCCTGCGCCTCTGGAGGAGGAGATCTTCCCTTCCCCGCCGCCTCCTC
CGGAGGAGGAGGGAGGGCCTGAGGCCCCCATACCGCCCCCACCACAGCCCAGGGAGAAGGTGAGCAGTAT
TGATTTGGAGATCGACTCTCTGTCCTCACTGCTGGATGACATGACCAAGAATGATCCTTTCAAAGCCCGG
GTGTCATCTGGATATGTGCCCCCACCAGTGGCCACTCCATTCAGTTCCAAGTCCAGTACCAAGCCTGCAG
CCGGGGGCACAGCACCCCTGCCTCCTTGGAAGTCCCCTTCCAGCTCCCAGCCTCTGCCCCAGGTTCCGGC
TCCGGCTCAGAGCCAGACACAGTTCCATGTTCAGCCCCAGCCCCAGCCCAAGCCTCAGGTCCAACTCCAT
GTCCAGTCCCAGACCCAGCCTGTGTCTTTGGCTAACACCCAGCCCCGAGGGCCCCCAGCCTCATCTCCGG
CTCCAGCCCCTAAGTTTTCTCCAGTGACTCCTAAGTTTACTCCTGTGGCTTCCAAGTTCAGTCCTGGAGC
CCCAGGTGGATCTGGGTCACAACCAAATCAAAAATTGGGGCACCCCGAAGCTCTTTCTGCTGGCACAGGC
TCCCCTCAACCTCCCAGCTTCACCTATGCCCAGCAGAGGGAGAAGCCCCGAGTGCAGGAGAAGCAGCACC
CCGTGCCCCCACCGGCTCAGAACCAAAACCAGGTGCGCTCCCCTGGGGCCCCAGGGCCCCTGACTCTGAA
GGAGGTGGAGGAGCTGGAGCAGCTGACCCAGCAGCTAATGCAGGACATGGAGCATCCTCAGAGGCAGAAT
GTGGCTGTCAACGAACTCTGCGGCCGATGCCATCAACCCCTGGCCCGGGCGCAGCCAGCCGTCCGCGCTC
TAGGGCAGCTGTTCCACATCGCCTGCTTCACCTGCCACCAGTGTGCGCAGCAGCTCCAGGGCCAGCAGTT
CTACAGTCTGGAGGGGGCGCCGTACTGCGAGGGCTGTTACACTGACACCCTGGAGAAGTGTAACACCTGC
GGGGAGCCCATCACTGACCGCATGCTGAGGGCCACGGGCAAGGCCTATCACCCGCACTGCTTCACCTGTG
TGGTCTGCGCCCGCCCCCTGGAGGGCACCTCCTTCATCGTGGACCAGGCCAACCGGCCCCACTGTGTCCC
CGACTACCACAAGCAGTACGCCCCGAGGTGCTCCGTCTGCTCTGAGCCCATCATGCCTGAGCCTGGCCGA
GATGAGACTGTGCGAGTGGTCGCCCTGGACAAGAACTTCCACATGAAGTGTTACAAGTGTGAGGACTGCG
GGAAGCCCCTGTCGATTGAGGCAGATGACAATGGCTGCTTCCCCCTGGACGGTCACGTGCTCTGTCGGAA
GTGCCACACTGCTAGAGCCCAGACGGATCCACCGGTCGCCACCATGGTGCGCTCCTCCAAGAACGTCATC
AAGGAGTTCATGCGCTTCAAGGTGCGCATGGAGGGCACCGTGAACGGCCACGAGTTCGAGATCGAGGGCG
AGGGCGAGGGCCGCCCCTACGAGGGCCACAACACCGTGAAGCTGAAGGTGACCAAGGGCGGCCCCCTGCC
CTTCGCCTGGGACATCCTGTCCCCCCAGTTCCAGTACGGCTCCAAGGTGTACGTGAAGCACCCCGCCGAC
ATCCCCGACTACAAGAAGCTGTCCTTCCCCGAGGGCTTCAAGTGGGAGCGCGTGATGAACTTCGAGGACG
GCGGCGTGGTGACCGTGACCCAGGACTCCTCCCTGCAGGACGGCTGCTTCATCTACAAGGTGAAGTTCAT
CGGCGTGAACTTCCCCTCCGACGGCCCCGTAATGCAGAAGAAGACCATGGGCTGGGAGGCCTCCACCGAG
CGCCTGTACCCCCGCGACGGCGTGCTGAAGGGCGAGATCCACAAGGCCCTGAAGCTGAAGGACGGCGGCC
ACTACCTGGTGGAGTTCAAGTCCATCTACATGGCCAAGAAGCCCGTGCAGCTGCCCGGCTACTACTACGT
GGACTCCAAGCTGGACATCACCTCCCACAACGAGGACTACACCATCGTGGAGCAGTACGAGCGCACCGAG
GGCCGCCACCACCTGTTCCTGTAGCGGCCGCGACTCTAGATCATAATCAGCCATACCACATTTGTAGAGG
TTTTACTTGCTTTAAAAAACCTCCCACACCTCCCCCTGAACCTGAAACATAAAATGAATGCAATTGTTGT
TGTTAACTTGTTTATTGCAGCTTATAATGGTTACAAATAAAGCAATAGCATCACAAATTTCACAAATAAA
GCATTTTTTTCACTGCATTCTAGTTGTGGTTTGTCCAAACTCATCAATGTATCTTAAGGCGTAAATTGTA
AGCGTTAATATTTTGTTAAAATTCGCGTTAAATTTTTGTTAAATCAGCTCATTTTTTAACCAATAGGCCG
AAATCGGCAAAATCCCTTATAAATCAAAAGAATAGACCGAGATAGGGT
[37 nt withheld, positions 3479-3515]
AAAGAACGTGGACTCCAACGTCAAAGG
[49 nt withheld, positions 3543-3591]
T
[91 nt withheld, positions 3593-3683]
G
[124 nt withheld, positions 3685-3808]
CAGGTGGCACTTTTCGGGGAAATGTGCGCGGAACCCCTATTTGTTTATTTTTCTAAATACATTCAAATAT
GTATCCGCTCATGAGACAATAACCCTGATAAATGCTTCAATAATATTGAAAAAGGAAGAGTCCTGAGGCG
GAAAGAACCAGCTGTGGAATGTGTGTCAGTTAGGGTGTGGAAAGTCCCCAGGCTCCCCAGCAGGCAGAAG
TATGCAAAGCATGCATCTCAATTAGTCAGCAACCAGGTGTGGAAAGTCCCCAGGCTCCCCAGCAGGCAGA
AGTATGCAAAGCATGCATCTCAATTAGTCAGCAACCATAGTCCCGCCCCTAACTCCGCCCATCCCGCCCC
TAACTCCGCCCAGTTCCGCCCATTCTCCGCCCCATGGCTGACTAATTTTTTTTATTTATGCAGAGGCCGA
GGCCGCCTCGGCCTCTGAGCTATTCCAGAAGTAGTGAGGAGGCTTTTTTGGAGGCCTAGGCTTTTGCAAA
GATCGATCAAGAGACAGGATGAGGATCGTTTCGCATGATTGAACAAGATGGATTGCACGCAGGTTCTCCG
GCCGCTTGGGTGGAGAGGCTATTCGGCTATGACTGGGCACAACAGACAATCGGCTGCTCTGATGCCGCCG
TGTTCCGGCTGTCAGCGCAGGGGCGCCCGGTTCTTTTTGTCAAGACCGACCTGTCCGGTGCCCTGAATGA
ACTGCAAGACGAGGCAGCGCGGCTATCGTGGCTGGCCACGACGGGCGTTCCTTGCGCAGCTGTGCTCGAC
GTTGTCACTGAAGCGGGAAGGGACTGGCTGCTATTGGGCGAAGTGCCGGGGCAGGATCTCCTGTCATCTC
ACCTTGCTCCTGCCGAGAAAGTATCCATCATGGCTGATGCAATGCGGCGGCTGCATACGCTTGATCCGGC
TACCTGCCCATTCGACCACCAAGCGAAACATCGCATCGAGCGAGCACGTACTCGGATGGAAGCCGGTCTT
GTCGATCAGGATGATCTGGACGAAGAGCATCAGGGGCTCGCGCCAGCCGAACTGTTCGCCAGGCTCAAGG
CGAGCATGCCCGACGGCGAGGATCTCGTCGTGACCCATGGCGATGCCTGCTTGCCGAATATCATGGTGGA
AAATGGCCGCTTTTCTGGATTCATCGACTGTGGCCGGCTGGGTGTGGCGGACCGCTATCAGGACATAGCG
TTGGCTACCCGTGATATTGCTGAAGAGCTTGGCGGCGAATGGGCTGACCGCTTCCTCGTGCTTTACGGTA
TCGCCGCTCCCGATTCGCAGCGCATCGCCTTCTATCGCCTTCTTGACGAGTTCTTCTGAGCGGGACTCTG
GGGTTCGAAATGACCGACCAAGCGACGCCCAACCTGCCATCACGAGATTTCGATTCCACCGCCGCCTTCT
ATGAAAGGTTGGGCTTCGGAATCGTTTTCCGGGACGCCGGCTGGATGATCCTCCAGCGCGGGGATCTCAT
GCTGGAGTTCTTCGCCCACCCTAGGGGGAGGCTAACTGAAACACGGAAGGAGACAATACCGGAAGGAACC
CGCGCTATGACGGCAATAAAAAGACAGAATAAAACGCACGGTGTTGGGTCGTTTGTTCATAAACGCGGGG
TTCGGTCCCAGGGCTGGCACTCTGTCGATACCCCACCGAGACCCCATTGGGGCCAATACGCCCGCGTTTC
TTCCTTTTCCCCACCCCACCCCCCAAGTTCGGGTGAAGGCCCAGGGCTCGCAGCCAACGTCGGGGCGGCA
GGCCCTGCCATAGCCTCAGGTTACTCATATATACTTTAGATTGATTTAAAACTTCATTTTTAATTTAAAA
GGATCTAGGTGAAGATCCTTTTTGATAATCTCATGACCAAAATCCCTTAACGTGAGTTTTCGTTCCACTG
AGCGTCAGACCCCGTAGAAAAGATCAAAGGATCTTCTTGAGATCCTTTTTTTCTGCGCGTAATCTGCTGC
TTGCAAACAAAAAAACCACCGCTACCAGCGGTGGTTTGTTTGCCGGATCAAGAGCTACCAACTCTTTTTC
CGAAGGTAACTGGCTTCAGCAGAGCGCAGATACCAAATACTGTTCTTCTAGTGTAGCCGTAGTTAGGCCA
CCACTTCAAGAACTCTGTAGCACCGCCTACATACCTCGCTCTGCTAATCCTGTTACCAGTGGCTGCTGCC
AGTGGCGATAAGTCGTGTCTTACCGGGTTGGACTCAAGACGATAGTTACCGGATAAGGCGCAGCGGTCGG
GCTGAACGGGGGGTTCGTGCACACAGCCCAGCTTGGAGCGAACGACCTACACCGAACTGAGATACCTACA
GCGTGAGCTATGAGAAAGCGCCACGCTTCCCGAAGGGAGAAAGGCGGACAGGTATCCGGTAAGCGGCAGG
GTCGGAACAGGAGAGCGCACGAGGGAGCTTCCAGGGGGAAACGCCTGGTATCTTTATAGTCCTGTCGGGT
TTCGCCACCTCTGACTTGAGCGTCGATTTTTGTGATGCTCGTCAGGGGGGCGGAGCCTATGGAAAAACGC
CAGCAACGCGGCCTTTTTACGGTTCCTGGCCTTTTGCTGGCCTTTTGCTCACATG
Features (pLannotate 1.2.2; 16 found; start..end, strand, type, name):
      1..47      +  rep_origin     RSF ori (fragment): Plasmids containing the RSF 1030 origin of replication can be propagated in E. coli cells that contain additional plasmids with compatible origins.
    115..418     +  enhancer       CMV enhancer: human cytomegalovirus immediate early enhancer
    419..622     +  promoter       CMV promoter: human cytomegalovirus (CMV) immediate early promoter
    645..688     +  misc_feature   MCS (fragment): multiple cloning site
    735..2405    +  CDS            ZYX: ZYX_HUMAN - Experimental evidence at protein level: Swiss-Prot protein existence level 1. Adhesion plaque protein. Binds alpha-actinin and the CRP protein. Important for targeting TES and ENA/VASP family members to focal adhesions and for the formation of actin-rich structures. May be a component of a signal transduction pathway that mediates adhesion- stimulated changes in gene expression (By similarity). From Homo sapiens (Human).
   2424..3104    +  CDS            DsRed1: wild-type DsRed mammalian codon-optimized
   3119..3202    +  CDS            large T antigen (fragment): large T antigen from SV40 (simian virus 40)
   3225..3346    +  polyA_signal   SV40 poly(A) signal: SV40 polyadenylation signal
   3380..3808    -  rep_origin     f1 ori (sequence partly withheld): f1 bacteriophage origin of replication; arrow indicates direction of (+) strand synthesis
   3835..3939    +  promoter       AmpR promoter: bla
   3941..4298    +  promoter       SV40 promoter: SV40 enhancer and early promoter
   4333..5127    +  CDS            NeoR/KanR: aminoglycoside phosphotransferase from Tn5; aph(3')-II (or nptII); confers resistance to neomycin, kanamycin, and G418 (Geneticin®)
   5148..5300    +  CDS            ble (fragment): BLE_KLEPN - Experimental evidence at protein level: Swiss-Prot protein existence level 1. Binding protein with a strong affinity to the bleomycin family of antibiotics. Binds to CL990; an antimitotic-antibiotic compound. From Klebsiella pneumoniae.
   5359..5406    +  polyA_signal   HSV TK poly(A) signal: herpes simplex virus thymidine kinase polyadenylation signal (Cole and Stacy, 1985)
   5497..5513    -  polyA_signal   bGH poly(A) signal (fragment): bovine growth hormone polyadenylation signal
   5735..6323    +  rep_origin     ori: high-copy-number ColE1/pMB1/pBR322/pUC origin of replication
