[The description below was written by a language model from this plasmid's Addgene catalogue record and pLannotate feature annotations shown in this document.]
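Description:
RFP-zyxin is a mammalian expression plasmid built on the Clontech pDsRed-N1 backbone that encodes human zyxin (ZYX) fused at its C terminus to the red fluorescent protein DsRed. The zyxin coding sequence was inserted between the BamHI and HindIII sites of the multiple cloning site, placing it directly upstream of the backbone's mammalian codon-optimized DsRed1 open reading frame. The fusion is transcribed from the human cytomegalovirus immediate early enhancer and promoter and terminated by the SV40 polyadenylation signal. The sequenced plasmid is about 6.4 kb, consistent with the stated 4.7 kb backbone plus the roughly 1.7 kb zyxin insert.

The plasmid replicates at high copy number in E. coli from a ColE1/pUC-type origin and also carries an f1 origin, which allows single-stranded DNA production. A single NeoR/KanR (Tn5 aminoglycoside phosphotransferase) gene provides selection in both hosts. A bacterial bla-type promoter drives it for kanamycin resistance in E. coli. The SV40 enhancer/early promoter, paired with the HSV TK polyadenylation signal, drives it in mammalian cells, where it confers G418 resistance and can support selection of stable lines. The short RSF ori, large T antigen, ble and bGH poly(A) fragments listed in the feature table are probably partial-match annotations of backbone sequence rather than functional elements.

Zyxin is an adhesion plaque protein that binds alpha-actinin and helps recruit ENA/VASP family members to focal adhesions. The DsRed fusion therefore serves as a red fluorescent marker of these structures in transfected cells. The associated publication concerns the regulation of focal complex composition and disassembly by the protease calpain, which suggests the construct was used to image adhesion dynamics.
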