Addgene plasmid #26720: RFP-zyxin
Depositing lab: Anna Huttenlocher. Depositing organization: University of Wisconsin, Madison. Publication: Regulation of focal complex composition and disassembly by the calcium-dependent protease calpain. Bhatt A, Kaverina I, Otey C, Huttenlocher A. J Cell Sci. 2002 Sep 1. 115(Pt 17):3415-25. PubMed 12154072.
Backbone
  Vector backbone: pDsRed-N1
  Backbone manufacturer: Clontech
  Backbone size w/o insert (bp): 4700
  Vector type: Mammalian Expression, Bacterial Expression
Growth in bacteria
  Bacterial resistance: Kanamycin, 50 μg/mL
  Growth temperature: 37°C
  Growth strain: DH5alpha
  Copy number: High Copy
Gene/Insert
  Gene/Insert name: Zyxin
  Species: H. sapiens (human)
  Entrez Gene: ZYX (a.k.a. ESP-2, HED-2)
  Tag / fusion protein: DsRed (C terminal on backbone)
  Cloning method: Restriction Enzyme; 5′ cloning site BamHI (not destroyed); 3′ cloning site HindIII (not destroyed)
  Sequencing primers: 5′ n/a
Terms and licenses: Academic/Nonprofit Terms; Industry Terms: Not Available to Industry
How to cite: RFP-zyxin was a gift from Anna Huttenlocher (Addgene plasmid # 26720 ; http://n2t.net/addgene:26720 ; RRID:Addgene_26720)
