>Addgene plasmid #26720 | RFP-zyxin | addgene partial sequence | sequence record 32990 | 26720 with dsRed1-N
ACCTTCAGCTTCACGGTGTTGTGGCCCTCGTAGGGGCGGCCCTCGCCCTCGCCCTCGATCTCGAACTCGT
GGCCGTTCACGGTGCCCTCCATGCGCACCTTGAAGCGCATGAACTCCTTGATGACGTTCTTGGAGGAGCG
CACCATGGTGGCGACCGGTGGATCCGTCTGGGCTCTAGCAGTGTGGCACTTCCGACAGAGCACGTGACCG
TCCAGGGGGAAGCAGCCATTGTCATCTGCCTCAATCGACAGGGGCTTCCCGCAGTCCTCACACTTGTAAC
ACTTCATGTGGAAGTTCTTGTCCAGGGCGACCACTCGCACAGTCTCATCTCGGCCAGGCTCAGGCATGAT
GGGCTCAGAGCAGACGGAGCACCTCGGGGCGTACTGCTTGTGGTAGTCGGGGACACAGTGGGGCCGGTTG
GCCTGGTCCACGATGAAGGAGGTGCCCTCCAGGGGGCGGGCGCAGACCACACAGGTGAAGCAGTGCGGGT
GATAGGCCTTGCCCGTGGCCCTCAGCATGCGGTCAGTGATGGGCTCCCCGCAGGTGTTACACTTCTCCAG
GGTGTCAGTGTAACAGCCCTCGCAGTACGGCGCCCCCTCCAGACTGTAGAACTGCTGGCCCTGGAGCTGC
TGCGCACACTGGTGGCAGGTGAAGCAGGCGATGTGGAACAGCTGCCCTAGAGCGCGGACGGCTGGCTGCG
CCCGGGCCAGGGGTTGATGGCATCGGCCGCAGAGTTCGTTGACAGCCACATTCTGCCTCTGAGGATGCTC
CATGTCCTGCATTAGCTGCTGGGTCAGCTGCTCCAGCTCCTCCACCTCCTTCAGA
